>Addgene plasmid #105735 | pET11a asyn Q109E (TAC-->TAT) | addgene full sequence | sequence record 209695 | Addgene NGS Result
CCCCGTAGAAAAGATCAAAGGATCTTCTTGAGATCCTTTTTTTCTGCGCGTAATCTGCTGCTTGCAAACA
AAAAAACCACCGCTACCAGCGGTGGTTTGTTTGCCGGATCAAGAGCTACCAACTCTTTTTCCGAAGGTAA
CTGGCTTCAGCAGAGCGCAGATACCAAATACTGTCCTTCTAGTGTAGCCGTAGTTAGGCCACCACTTCAA
GAACCTGTAGCACCGCCTACATACCTCGCTCTGCTAATCCTGTTACCAGTGGCTGCTGCCAGTGGCGATA
AGTCGTGTCTTACCGGGTTGGACTCAAGACGATAGTTACCGGATAAGGCGCAGCGGTCGGGCTGAACGGG
GGGTTCGTGCACACAGCCCAGCTTGGAGCGAACGACCTACACCGAACTGAGATACCTACAGCGTGAGCTA
TGAGAAAGCGCCACGCTTCCCGAAGGGAGAAAGGCGGACAGGTATCCGGTAAGCGGCAGGGTCGGAACAG
GAGAGCGCACGAGGGAGCTTCCAGGGGGAAACGCCTGGTATCTTTATAGTCCTGTCGGGTTTCGCCACCT
CTGACTTGAGCGTCGATTTTTGTGATGCTCGTCAGGGGGGCGGAGCCTATGGAAAAACGCCAGCAACGCG
GCCTTTTTACGGTTCCTGGCCTTTTGCTGGCCTTTTGCTCACATGTTCTTTCCTGCGTTATCCCCTGATT
CTGTGGATAACCGTATTACCGCCTTTGAGTGAGCTGATACCGCTCGCCGCAGCCGAACGACCGAGCGCAG
CGAGTCAGTGAGCGAGGAAGCGGAAGAGCGCCTGATGCGGTATTTTCTCCTTACGCATCTGTGCGGTATT
TCACACCGCAATGGTGCACTCTCAGTACAATCTGCTCTGATGCCGCATAGTTAAGCCAGTATACACTCCG
CTATCGCTACGTGACTGGGTCATGGCTGCGCCCCGACACCCGCCAACACCCGCTGACGCGCCCTGACGGG
CTTGTCTGCTCCCGGCATCCGCTTACAGACAAGCTGTGACCGTCTCCGGGAGCTGCATGTGTCAGAGGTT
TTCACCGTCATCACCGAAACGCGCGAGGCAGCTGCGGTAAAGCTCATCAGCGTGGTCGTGAAGCGATTCA
CAGATGTCTGCCTGTTCATCCGCGTCCAGCTCGTTGAGTTTCTCCAGAAGCGTTAATGTCTGGCTTCTGA
TAAAGCGGGCCATGTTAAGGGCGGTTTTTTCCTGTTTGGTCACTGATGCCTCCGTGTAAGGGGGATTTCT
GTTCATGGGGGTAATGATACCGATGAAACGAGAGAGGATGCTCACGATACGGGTTACTGATGATGAACAT
GCCCGGTTACTGGAACGTTGTGAGGGTAAACAACTGGCGGTATGGATGCGGCGGGACCAGAGAAAAATCA
CTCAGGGTCAATGCCAGCGCTTCGTTAATACAGATGTAGGTGTTCCACAGGGTAGCCAGCAGCATCCTGC
GATGCAGATCCGGAACATAATGGTGCAGGGCGCTGACTTCCGCGTTTCCAGACTTTACGAAACACGGAAA
CCGAAGACCATTCATGTTGTTGCTCAGGTCGCAGACGTTTTGCAGCAGCAGTCGCTTCACGTTCGCTCGC
GTATCGGTGATTCATTCTGCTAACCAGTAAGGCAACCCCGCCAGCCTAGCCGGGTCCTCAACGACAGGAG
CACGATCATGCGCACCCGTGGCCAGGACCCAACGCTGCCCGAGATGCGCCGCGTGCGGCTGCTGGAGATG
GCGGACGCGATGGATATGTTCTGCCAAGGGTTGGTTTGCGCATTCACAGTTCTCCGCAAGAATTGATTGG
CTCCAATTCTTGGAGTGGTGAATCCGTTAGCGAGGTGCCGCCGGCTTCCATTCAGGTCGAGGTGGCCCGG
CTCCATGCACCGCGACGCAACGCGGGGAGGCAGACAAGGTATAGGGCGGCGCCTACAATCCATGCCAACC
CGTTCCATGTGCTCGCCGAGGCGGCATAAATCGCCGTGACGATCAGCGGTCCAATGATCGAAGTTAGGCT
GGTAAGAGCCGCGAGCGATCCTTGAAGCTGTCCCTGATGGTCGTCATCTACCTGCCTGGACAGCATGGCC
TGCAACGCGGGCATCCCGATGCCGCCGGAAGCGAGAAGAATCATAATGGGGAAGGCCATCCAGCCTCGCG
TCGCGAACGCCAGCAAGACGTAGCCCAGCGCGTCGGCCGCCATGCCGGCGATAATGGCCTGCTTCTCGCC
GAAACGTTTGGTGGCGGGACCAGTGACGAAGGCTTGAGCGAGGGCGTGCAAGATTCCGAATACCGCAAGC
GACAGGCCGATCATCGTCGCGCTCCAGCGAAAGCGGTCCTCGCCGAAAATGACCCAGAGCGCTGCCGGCA
CCTGTCCTACGAGTTGCATGATAAAGAAGACAGTCATAAGTGCGGCGACGATAGTCATGCCCCGCGCCCA
CCGGAAGGAGCTGACTGGGTTGAAGGCTCTCAAGGGCATCGGTCGAGATCCCGGTGCCTAATGAGTGAGC
TAACTTACATTAATTGCGTTGCGCTCACTGCCCGCTTTCCAGTCGGGAAACCTGTCGTGCCAGCTGCATT
AATGAATCGGCCAACGCGCGGGGAGAGGCGGTTTGCGTATTGGGCGCCAGGGTGGTTTTTCTTTTCACCA
GTGAGACGGGCAACAGCTGATTGCCCTTCACCGCCTGGCCCTGAGAGAGTTGCAGCAAGCGGTCCACGCT
GGTTTGCCCCAGCAGGCGAAAATCCTGTTTGATGGTGGTTAACGGCGGGATATAACATGAGCTGTCTTCG
GTATCGTCGTATCCCACTACCGAGATATCCGCACCAACGCGCAGCCCGGACTCGGTAATGGCGCGCATTG
CGCCCAGCGCCATCTGATCGTTGGCAACCAGCATCGCAGTGGGAACGATGCCCTCATTCAGCATTTGCAT
GGTTTGTTGAAAACCGGACATGGCACTCCAGTCGCCTTCCCGTTCCGCTATCGGCTGAATTTGATTGCGA
GTGAGATATTTATGCCAGCCAGCCAGACGCAGACGCGCCGAGACAGAACTTAATGGGCCCGCTAACAGCG
CGATTTGCTGGTGACCCAATGCGACCAGATGCTCCACGCCCAGTCGCGTACCGTCTTCATGGGAGAAAAT
AATACTGTTGATGGGTGTCTGGTCAGAGACATCAAGAAATAACGCCGGAACATTAGTGCAGGCAGCTTCC
ACAGCAATGGCATCCTGGTCATCCAGCGGATAGTTAATGATCAGCCCACTGACGCGTTGCGCGAGAAGAT
TGTGCACCGCCGCTTTACAGGCTTCGACGCCGCTTCGTTCTACCATCGACACCACCACGCTGGCACCCAG
TTGATCGGCGCGAGATTTAATCGCCGCGACAATTTGCGACGGCGCGTGCAGGGCCAGACTGGAGGTGGCA
ACGCCAATCAGCAACGACTGTTTGCCCGCCAGTTGTTGTGCCACGCGGTTGGGAATGTAATTCAGCTCCG
CCATCGCCGCTTCCACTTTTTCCCGCGTTTTCGCAGAAACGTGGCTGGCCTGGTTCACCACGCGGGAAAC
GGTCTGATAAGAGACACCGGCATACTCTGCGACATCGTATAACGTTACTGGTTTCACATTCACCACCCTG
AATTGACTCTCTTCCGGGCGCTATCATGCCATACCGCGAAAGGTTTTGCGCCATTCGATGGTGTCCGGGA
TCTCGACGCTCTCCCTTATGCGACTCCTGCATTAGGAAGCAGCCCAGTAGTAGGTTGAGGCCGTTGAGCA
CCGCCGCCGCAAGGAATGGTGCATGCAAGGAGATGGCGCCCAACAGTCCCCCGGCCACGGGGCCTGCCAC
CATACCCACGCCGAAACAAGCGCTCATGAGCCCGAAGTGGCGAGCCCGATCTTCCCCATCGGTGATGTCG
GCGATATAGGCGCCAGCAACCGCACCTGTGGCGCCGGTGATGCCGGCCACGATGCGTCCGGCGTAGAGGA
TCGAGATCTCGATCCCGCGAAATTAATACGACTCACTATAGGGGAATTGTGAGCGGATAACAATTCCCCT
CTAGAAATAATTTTGTTTAACTTTAAGAAGGAGATATACATATGGATGTATTCATGAAAGGACTTTCAAA
GGCCAAGGAGGGAGTTGTGGCTGCTGCTGAGAAAACCAAACAGGGTGTGGCAGAAGCAGCAGGAAAGACA
AAAGAG
[192 nt withheld, positions 4207-4398]
TTGGGCAAGAATGAAGAAGGAGCCCCAGAGGAAGGAATTCTGGAAGATATGCCTGTGGATCCTGACAATG
AGGCTTATGAAATGCCTTCTGAGGAAGGGTATCAAGACTATGAACCTGAAGCCTAACATATGGCTAGCAT
GACTGGTGGACAGCAAATGGGTCGCGGATCCCGGGTACCTCGAGTCGACCGATCCGGCTGCTAACAAAGC
CCGAAAGGAAGCTGAGTTGGCTGCTGCCACCGCTGAGCAATAACTAGCATAACCCCTTGGGGCCTCTAAA
CGGGTCTTGAGGGGTTTTTTGCTGAAAGGAGGAACTATATCCGGATATCCCGCAAGAGGCCCGGCAGTAC
CGGCATAACCAAGCCTATGCCTACAGCATCCAGGGTGACGGTGCCGAGGATGACGATGAGCGCATTGTTA
GATTTCATACACGGTGCCTGACTGCGTTAGCAATTTAACTGTGATAAACTACCGCATTAAAGCTTATCGA
TGATAAGCTGTCAAACATGAGAATTCTTGAAGACGAAAGGGCCTCGTGATACGCCTATTTTTATAGGTTA
ATGTCATGATAATAATGGTTTCTTAGACGTCAGGTGGCACTTTTCGGGGAAATGTGCGCGGAACCCCTAT
TTGTTTATTTTTCTAAATACATTCAAATATGTATCCGCTCATGAGACAATAACCCTGATAAATGCTTCAA
TAATATTGAAAAAGGAAGAGTATGAGTATTCAACATTTCCGTGTCGCCCTTATTCCCTTTTTTGCGGCAT
TTTGCCTTCCTGTTTTTGCTCACCCAGAAACGCTGGTGAAAGTAAAAGATGCTGAAGATCAGTTGGGTGC
ACGAGTGGGTTACATCGAACTGGATCTCAACAGCGGTAAGATCCTTGAGAGTTTTCGCCCCGAAGAACGT
TTTCCAATGATGAGCACTTTTAAAGTTCTGCTATGTGGCGCGGTATTATCCCGTGTTGACGCCGGGCAAG
AGCAACTCGGTCGCCGCATACACTATTCTCAGAATGACTTGGTTGAGTACTCACCAGTCACAGAAAAGCA
TCTTACGGATGGCATGACAGTAAGAGAATTATGCAGTGCTGCCATAACCATGAGTGATAACACTGCGGCC
AACTTACTTCTGACAACGATCGGAGGACCGAAGGAGCTAACCGCTTTTTTGCACAACATGGGGGATCATG
TAACTCGCCTTGATCGTTGGGAACCGGAGCTGAATGAAGCCATACCAAACGACGAGCGTGACACCACGAT
GCCTGCAGCAATGGCAACAACGTTGCGCAAACTATTAACTGGCGAACTACTTACTCTAGCTTCCCGGCAA
CAATTAATAGACTGGATGGAGGCGGATAAAGTTGCAGGACCACTTCTGCGCTCGGCCCTTCCGGCTGGCT
GGTTTATTGCTGATAAATCTGGAGCCGGTGAGCGTGGGTCTCGCGGTATCATTGCAGCACTGGGGCCAGA
TGGTAAGCCCTCCCGTATCGTAGTTATCTACACGACGGGGAGTCAGGCAACTATGGATGAACGAAATAGA
CAGATCGCTGAGATAGGTGCCTCACTGATTAAGCATTGGTAACTGTCAGACCAAGTTTACTCATATATAC
TTTAGATTGATTTAAAACTTCATTTTTAATTTAAAAGGATCTAGGTGAAGATCCTTTTTGATAATCTCAT
GACCAAAATCCCTTAACGTGAGTTTTCGTTCCACTGAGCGTCAGA
Features (pLannotate 1.2.2; 20 found; start..end, strand, type, name):
     28..615     +  rep_origin     ori: high-copy-number ColE1/pMB1/pBR322/pUC origin of replication
    801..940     -  misc_feature   bom: basis of mobility region from pBR322
   1042..1233    -  CDS            rop: Rop protein, which maintains plasmids at low copy number; rop
   1250..1630    +  CDS            YPB1_ECOLX: Protein predicted: Swiss-Prot protein existence level 4. From Escherichia coli.
   1872..2496    -  CDS            TcR (fragment): tetracycline efflux protein; tet; confers resistance to tetracycline
   2511..2532    -  protein_bind   CAP binding site: CAP binding activates transcription in the presence of cAMP. E. coli catabolite activator protein
   2545..3627    -  CDS            lacI: lac repressor; lacI; The lac repressor binds to the lac operator to inhibit transcription in E. coli. This inhibition can be relieved by adding lactose or isopropyl-β-D-thiogalactopyranoside (IPTG).
   3628..3705    -  promoter       lacI promoter: lacI
   3713..3992    -  CDS            TcR (fragment): tetracycline efflux protein; tet; confers resistance to tetracycline
   4014..4032    +  promoter       T7 promoter: promoter for bacteriophage T7 RNA polymerase
   4033..4057    +  protein_bind   lac operator: The lac repressor binds to the lac operator to inhibit transcription in E. coli. This inhibition can be relieved by adding lactose or isopropyl-β-D-thiogalactopyranoside (IPTG). lac repressor encoded by lacI
   4072..4094    +  RBS            RBS: efficient ribosome binding site from bacteriophage T7 gene 10 (Olins and Rangwala, 1989)
   4102..4521    +  CDS            SNCA (sequence partly withheld): SYUA_HUMAN - Also known as NACP, PARK1. Experimental evidence at protein level: Swiss-Prot protein existence level 1. Neuronal protein that plays several roles in synaptic activity such as regulation of synaptic vesicle trafficking and subsequent neurotransmitter release. Participates as a monomer in synaptic vesicle exocytosis by enhancing vesicle priming, fusion and dilation of exocytotic fusion pores (PubMed:28288128, PubMed:30404828). Mechanistically, acts by increasing local Ca(2+) release from microdomains which is essential for the enhancement of ATP-induced exocytosis (PubMed:30404828)
   4528..4560    +  CDS            T7 tag (gene 10 leader): leader peptide from bacteriophage T7 gene 10 promotes efficient translation in E. coli
   4595..4644    +  CDS            SET1 (fragment): solubility-enhancement tag derived from T7 phage gene 10B
   4652..4699    +  terminator     T7 terminator: transcription terminator for bacteriophage T7 RNA polymerase
   4722..4826    -  CDS            TcR (fragment): tetracycline efflux protein; tet; confers resistance to tetracycline
   4874..4902    -  promoter       tet promoter: E. coli promoter for tetracycline efflux protein gene
   5015..5119    +  promoter       AmpR promoter: bla
   5120..5980    +  CDS            AmpR: β-lactamase; bla; confers resistance to ampicillin, carbenicillin, and related antibiotics
