[The description below was written by a language model from this plasmid's Addgene catalogue record and pLannotate feature annotations shown in this document.]
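Description:
pET11a asyn Q109E (TAC-->TAT) is a bacterial expression plasmid built on the Novagen pET11a backbone for producing a mutant form of human alpha-synuclein (SNCA) in E. coli. The sequenced record is about 6.1 kb. It replicates from a pBR322-type ColE1 origin accompanied by the bom mobility region and the rop gene, which normally holds copy number down, although the catalogue lists copy number as unknown. Selection is by ampicillin through the β-lactamase gene and its own promoter. Several tetracycline-resistance fragments and the tet promoter are annotated, but these are non-functional remnants of the pBR322 ancestry of the pET vectors.

The expression cassette consists of a T7 promoter immediately followed by a lac operator, the strong ribosome binding site from phage T7 gene 10, the 420-nt SNCA coding sequence, and a T7 terminator. A plasmid-borne lacI gene with its promoter supplies lac repressor, so transcription is held off until IPTG is added in a host that provides T7 RNA polymerase. The T7 tag and a gene 10-derived fragment are annotated downstream of the SNCA open reading frame. Their position suggests they are leftover vector sequence rather than fused tags, which would make the protein untagged, but the record does not confirm this.

The insert carries the Q109E substitution. The name also indicates a TAC-to-TAT codon change, a synonymous tyrosine codon swap whose position and rationale are not given in the record. The stated purpose is bacterial expression of mutant human alpha-synuclein. The record does not describe specific downstream applications.
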