Addgene plasmid #105735: pET11a asyn Q109E (TAC-->TAT)
Purpose: Bacterial expression of mutant human alpha synuclein
Depositing lab: Hilal Lashuel. Depositing organization: Swiss Federal Institute of Technology (EPFL).
Backbone
  Vector backbone: pET11a
  Backbone manufacturer: Novagen
  Backbone size w/o insert (bp): 5677
  Vector type: Bacterial Expression
Growth in bacteria
  Bacterial resistance: Ampicillin, 100 μg/mL
  Growth temperature: 37°C
  Growth strain: DH5alpha
  Copy number: Unknown
Gene/Insert
  Gene/Insert name: alpha-synuclein Q109E (TAC-->TAT)
  Species: H. sapiens (human)
  Mutation: Q109E
  Entrez Gene: SNCA (a.k.a. NACP, PARK1, PARK4, PD1)
  Promoter: T7
  Cloning method: Unknown
  Sequencing primers: 5′ T7 (TAATACGACTCACTATAGG); 3′ T7 term (CCGCTGAGCAATAACTAGC)
Terms and licenses: Academic/Nonprofit Terms; Industry Terms: Not Available to Industry
How to cite: pET11a asyn Q109E (TAC-->TAT) was a gift from Hilal Lashuel (Addgene plasmid # 105735 ; http://n2t.net/addgene:105735 ; RRID:Addgene_105735)
