>Addgene plasmid #105735 | pET11a asyn Q109E (TAC-->TAT) | depositor partial sequence | sequence record 200211 | sequencing results
TAATTTTGTTTAACTTTAAGAAGGAGATATACATATGGATGTATTCATGAAAGGACTTTCAAAGGCCAAG
GAGGGAGTTGTGGCTGCTGCTGAGAAAACCAAACAGGGTGTGGCAGAAGCAGCAGGAAAGACAAAAGAG
[192 nt withheld, positions 140-331]
TTGGGCAAGAATGAAGAAGGAGCCCCAGAGGAAGGAATTCTGGAAGATATGCCTGTGGATCCTGACAATG
AGGCTTATGAAATGCCTTCTGAGGAAGGGTATCAAGACTATGAACCTGAAGCCTAACATATGGCTAGCAT
GACTGGTGGACAGCAAATGGGTCGCGGATCCCGGGTACCTCGAGTCGACCGATCCGGCTGCTAACAAAGC
CCGAAAGGAAGCTGAGTTGGCTGCTGCCACCGCTGAGCAATAACTAGCATAACCCCTTGGGGCCTCTAAA
CGGGTCTTGAGGGGTTTTTTGCTGAAAGGAGGAACTATATCCGGATATCCCGCAAGAGGCCCGGCAGTAC
CGGCATAACCAAGCCTATGCCTACAGCATCCAGGGTGACGGTGCCGAGGATGACGATGAGCGCATTGTTA
GATTTCATACACGGTGCCTGACTGCGTTAGCAATTTAACTGTGATAAACTACCGCATTAAAGCTTATCGA
TGATAAGCTGTCAAACATGAGAATTCTTGAAGACGAAAGGGCCTCGTGATACGCCTATTTTTATAGGTTA
ATGTCATGATAATAATGGTTTCTTAGACGTCAGGTGGCACTTTTCGGGGAAATGTGCGCGGAACCCCTAT
TTGTTTATTTTTCTAAATACATTCAAATATGTATCCGCTCATGAGACAATAACCCTGATAAATGCTTCAA
TAATATTGAAAAAGGAAGAGTATGAGTATTCAACATTTCCG
